>Addgene plasmid #65016 | pAAV-hsyn-Jaws-GFP-ER2 | depositor full sequence | sequence record 111576 | pAAV-hsyn-Jaws-GFP-ER2 sequence 6298 bps
CCTGCAGGCAGCTGCGCGCTCGCTCGCTCACTGAGGCCGCCCGGGCAAAGCCCGGGCGTCGGGCGACCTT
TGGTCGCCCGGCCTCAGTGAGCGAGCGAGCGCGCAGAGAGGGAGTGGCCAACTCCATCACTAGGGGTTCC
TGCGGCCGCACGCGTTGCAAAGATGGATAAAGTTTTAAACAGAGAGGAATCTTTGCAGCTAATGGACCTT
CTAGGTCTTGAAAGGAGTGGGAATTGGCTCCGGTGCCCGTCAGTGGGCAGAGCGCACATCGCCCACAGTC
CCCGAGAAGTTGGGGGGAGGGGTCGGCAGCAAATGGTTAATTAATCTAGACTGCAGAGGGCCCTGCGTAT
GAGTGCAAGTGGGTTTTAGGACCAGGATGAGGCGGGGTGGGGGTGCCTACCTGACGACCGACCCCGACCC
ACTGGACAAGCACCCAACCCCCATTCCCCAAATTGCGCATCCCCTATCAGAGAGGGGGAGGGGAAACAGG
ATGCGGCGAGGCGCGTGCGCACTGCCAGCTTCAGCACCGCGGACAGTGCCTTCGCCCCCGCCTGGCGGCG
CGCGCCACCGCCGCCTCAGCACTGAAGGCGCGCTGACGTCACTCGCCGGTCCCCCGCAAACTCCCCTTCC
CGGCCACCTTGGTCGCGTCCGCGCCGCCGCCGGCCCAGCCGGACCGCACCACGCGAGGCGCGAGATAGGG
GGCACGGGCGCGACCATCTGCGCTGCGGCGCCGGCGACTCAGCGCTGCCTCAGTCTGCGGTGGGCAGCGG
AGGAGTCGTGTCGTGCCTGAGAGCGCAGTCGAGAGGATCCGCCACCATGACCGCCGTGAGCACCACAGCC
ACTACCGTGCTGCAGGCCACACAGAGCGACGTGCTGCAGGAGATCCAGTCCAACTTCCTGCTGAATAGCT
CCATCTGGGTGAACATTGCTCTGGCCGGAGTGGTCATCCTGCTGTTTGTGGCCATGGGGAGGGATCTGGA
ATCCCCTAGAGCTAAGCTGATCTGGGTGGCCACAATGCTGGTGCCACTGGTGTCTATTTCTAGTTACGCT
GGACTGGCCAGTGGGCTGACTGTGGGCTTCCTGCAGATGCCACCTGGACACGCTCTGGCCGGACAGGAGG
TGCTGAGCCCATGGGGCCGGTATCTGACATGGACTTTCTCCACTCCCATGATCCTGCTGGCTCTGGGACT
GCTGGCCGACACCGATATTGCCAGCCTGTTCACCGCCATCACAATGGACATTGGCATGTGCGTGACAGGA
CTGGCCGCTGCCCTGATCACTAGCTCCCATCTGCTGCGCTGGGTGTTCTACGGAATTTCTTGTGCTTTCT
TTGTGGCCGTGCTGTATGTGCTGCTGGTGCAGTGGCCAGCTGATGCTGAGGCTGCTGGGACCAGTGAAAT
CTTTGGCACTCTGAGGATTCTGACCGTGGTGCTGTGGCTGGGGTACCCTATCCTGTTCGCTCTGGGCTCT
GAGGGAGTGGCCCTGCTGAGTGTGGGAGTGACCAGCTGGGGATACTCCGGACTGGACATCCTGGCTAAAT
ACGTGTTCGCCTTTCTGCTGCTGAGATGGGTGGCTGCCAATGAAGGCACAGTGTCTGGGAGTGGAATGGG
AATCGGGTCCGGAGGAGCTGCTCCAGCCGACGATCGACCGGTAGTAGCAGTGAGCAAGGGCGAGGAGCTG
TTCACCGGGGTGGTGCCCATCCTGGTCGAGCTGGACGGCGACGTAAACGGCCACAAGTTCAGCGTGTCCG
GCGAGGGCGAGGGCGATGCCACCTACGGCAAGCTGACCCTGAAGTTCATCTGCACCACCGGCAAGCTGCC
CGTGCCCTGGCCCACCCTCGTGACCACCCTGACCTACGGCGTGCAGTGCTTCAGCCGCTACCCCGACCAC
ATGAAGCAGCACGACTTCTTCAAGTCCGCCATGCCCGAAGGCTACGTCCAGGAGCGCACCATCTTCTTCA
AGGACGACGGCAACTACAAGACCCGCGCCGAGGTGAAGTTCGAGGGCGACACCCTGGTGAACCGCATCGA
GCTGAAGGGCATCGACTTCAAGGAGGACGGCAACATCCTGGGGCACAAGCTGGAGTACAACTACAACAGC
CACAACGTCTATATCATGGCCGACAAGCAGAAGAACGGCATCAAGGTGAACTTCAAGATCCGCCACAACA
TCGAGGACGGCAGCGTGCAGCTCGCCGACCACTACCAGCAGAACACCCCCATCGGCGACGGCCCCGTGCT
GCTGCCCGACAACCACTACCTGAGCACCCAGTCCGCCCTGAGCAAAGACCCCAACGAGAAGCGCGATCAC
ATGGTCCTGCTGGAGTTCGTGACCGCCGCCGGGATCACTCTCGGCATGGACGAGCTGTACAAGGTAGCAT
TCTGCTACGAGAATGAAGTGTAATAGGAATTCCGTACAAAGCTTATCGATAATCAACCTCTGGATTACAA
AATTTGTGAAAGATTGACTGGTATTCTTAACTATGTTGCTCCTTTTACGCTATGTGGATACGCTGCTTTA
ATGCCTTTGTATCATGCTATTGCTTCCCGTATGGCTTTCATTTTCTCCTCCTTGTATAAATCCTGGTTGC
TGTCTCTTTATGAGGAGTTGTGGCCCGTTGTCAGGCAACGTGGCGTGGTGTGCACTGTGTTTGCTGACGC
AACCCCCACTGGTTGGGGCATTGCCACCACCTGTCAGCTCCTTTCCGGGACTTTCGCTTTCCCCCTCCCT
ATTGCCACGGCGGAACTCATCGCCGCCTGCCTTGCCCGCTGCTGGACAGGGGCTCGGCTGTTGGGCACTG
ACAATTCCGTGGTGTTGTCGGGGAAATCATCGTCCTTTCCTTGGCTGCTCGCCTATGTTGCCACCTGGAT
TCTGCGCGGGACGTCCTTCTGCTACGTCCCTTCGGCCCTCAATCCAGCGGACCTTCCTTCCCGCGGCCTG
CTGCCGGCTCTGCGGCCTCTTCCGCGTCTTCGCCTTCGCCCTCAGACGAGTCGGATCTCCCTTTGGGCCG
CCTCCCCGCATCGATACCGGCTCGAGACGGGTGGCATCCCTGTGACCCCTCCCCAGTGCCTCTCCTGGCC
CTGGAAGTTGCCACTCCAGTGCCCACCAGCCTTGTCCTAATAAAATTAAGTTGCATCATTTTGTCTGACT
AGGTGTCCTTCTATAATATTATGGGGTGGAGGGGGGTGGTATGGAGCAAGGGGCAAGTTGGGAAGACAAC
CTGTAGGGCCTGCGGGGTCTATTGGGAACCAAGCTGGAGTGCAGTGGCACAATCTTGGCTCACTGCAATC
TCCGCCTCCTGGGTTCAAGCGATTCTCCTGCCTCAGCCTCCCGAGTTGTTGGGATTCCAGGCATGCATGA
CCAGGCTCAGCTAATTTTTGTTTTTTTGGTAGAGACGGGGTTTCACCATATTGGCCAGGCTGGTCTCCAA
CTCCTAATCTCAGGTGATCTACCCACCTTGGCCTCCCAAATTGCTGGGATTACAGGCGTGAACCACTGCT
CCCTTCCCTGTCCTTCTCGAGCTGATTTTGTAGGTAACCACGTGCGGACCGAGCGGCCGCAGGAACCCCT
AGTGATGGAGTTGGCCACTCCCTCTCTGCGCGCTCGCTCGCTCACTGAGGCCGGGCGACCAAAGGTCGCC
CGACGCCCGGGCTTTGCCCGGGCGGCCTCAGTGAGCGAGCGAGCGCGCAGCTGCCTGCAGGGGCGCCTGA
TGCGGTATTTTCTCCTTACGCATCTGTGCGGTATTTCACACCGCATA
[142 nt withheld, positions 3758-3899]
C
[141 nt withheld, positions 3901-4041]
CCTTTGACGTTGGAGTCCACGTTCTTT
[37 nt withheld, positions 4069-4105]
ACCCTATCTCGGGCTATTCTTTTGATTTATAAGGGATTTTGCCGATTTCGGCCTATTGGTTAAAAAATGA
GCTGATTTAACAAAAATTTAACGCGAATTTTAACAAAATATTAACGTTTACAATTTTATGGTGCACTCTC
AGTACAATCTGCTCTGATGCCGCATAGTTAAGCCAGCCCCGACACCCGCCAACACCCGCTGACGCGCCCT
GACGGGCTTGTCTGCTCCCGGCATCCGCTTACAGACAAGCTGTGACCGTCTCCGGGAGCTGCATGTGTCA
GAGGTTTTCACCGTCATCACCGAAACGCGCGAGACGAAAGGGCCTCGTGATACGCCTATTTTTATAGGTT
AATGTCATGATAATAATGGTTTCTTAGACGTCAGGTGGCACTTTTCGGGGAAATGTGCGCGGAACCCCTA
TTTGTTTATTTTTCTAAATACATTCAAATATGTATCCGCTCATGAGACAATAACCCTGATAAATGCTTCA
ATAATATTGAAAAAGGAAGAGTATGAGTATTCAACATTTCCGTGTCGCCCTTATTCCCTTTTTTGCGGCA
TTTTGCCTTCCTGTTTTTGCTCACCCAGAAACGCTGGTGAAAGTAAAAGATGCTGAAGATCAGTTGGGTG
CACGAGTGGGTTACATCGAACTGGATCTCAACAGCGGTAAGATCCTTGAGAGTTTTCGCCCCGAAGAACG
TTTTCCAATGATGAGCACTTTTAAAGTTCTGCTATGTGGCGCGGTATTATCCCGTATTGACGCCGGGCAA
GAGCAACTCGGTCGCCGCATACACTATTCTCAGAATGACTTGGTTGAGTACTCACCAGTCACAGAAAAGC
ATCTTACGGATGGCATGACAGTAAGAGAATTATGCAGTGCTGCCATAACCATGAGTGATAACACTGCGGC
CAACTTACTTCTGACAACGATCGGAGGACCGAAGGAGCTAACCGCTTTTTTGCACAACATGGGGGATCAT
GTAACTCGCCTTGATCGTTGGGAACCGGAGCTGAATGAAGCCATACCAAACGACGAGCGTGACACCACGA
TGCCTGTAGCAATGGCAACAACGTTGCGCAAACTATTAACTGGCGAACTACTTACTCTAGCTTCCCGGCA
ACAATTAATAGACTGGATGGAGGCGGATAAAGTTGCAGGACCACTTCTGCGCTCGGCCCTTCCGGCTGGC
TGGTTTATTGCTGATAAATCTGGAGCCGGTGAGCGTGGGTCTCGCGGTATCATTGCAGCACTGGGGCCAG
ATGGTAAGCCCTCCCGTATCGTAGTTATCTACACGACGGGGAGTCAGGCAACTATGGATGAACGAAATAG
ACAGATCGCTGAGATAGGTGCCTCACTGATTAAGCATTGGTAACTGTCAGACCAAGTTTACTCATATATA
CTTTAGATTGATTTAAAACTTCATTTTTAATTTAAAAGGATCTAGGTGAAGATCCTTTTTGATAATCTCA
TGACCAAAATCCCTTAACGTGAGTTTTCGTTCCACTGAGCGTCAGACCCCGTAGAAAAGATCAAAGGATC
TTCTTGAGATCCTTTTTTTCTGCGCGTAATCTGCTGCTTGCAAACAAAAAAACCACCGCTACCAGCGGTG
GTTTGTTTGCCGGATCAAGAGCTACCAACTCTTTTTCCGAAGGTAACTGGCTTCAGCAGAGCGCAGATAC
CAAATACTGTCCTTCTAGTGTAGCCGTAGTTAGGCCACCACTTCAAGAACTCTGTAGCACCGCCTACATA
CCTCGCTCTGCTAATCCTGTTACCAGTGGCTGCTGCCAGTGGCGATAAGTCGTGTCTTACCGGGTTGGAC
TCAAGACGATAGTTACCGGATAAGGCGCAGCGGTCGGGCTGAACGGGGGGTTCGTGCACACAGCCCAGCT
TGGAGCGAACGACCTACACCGAACTGAGATACCTACAGCGTGAGCTATGAGAAAGCGCCACGCTTCCCGA
AGGGAGAAAGGCGGACAGGTATCCGGTAAGCGGCAGGGTCGGAACAGGAGAGCGCACGAGGGAGCTTCCA
GGGGGAAACGCCTGGTATCTTTATAGTCCTGTCGGGTTTCGCCACCTCTGACTTGAGCGTCGATTTTTGT
GATGCTCGTCAGGGGGGCGGAGCCTATGGAAAAACGCCAGCAACGCGGCCTTTTTACGGTTCCTGGCCTT
TTGCTGGCCTTTTGCTCACATGT
Features (pLannotate 1.2.2; 16 found; start..end, strand, type, name):
      1..141     -  repeat_region  AAV2 ITR: inverted terminal repeat of adeno-associated virus serotype 2 inverted
    163..229     +  CDS            small t antigen (fragment): SV40 (simian virus 40) small t antigen
    255..308     +  promoter       EF-1α core promoter (fragment): core promoter for human elongation factor EF-1α
    352..798     +  promoter       hSyn promoter: human synapsin I promoter; confers neuron-specific expression (Kügler et al., 2003)
    817..1644    +  CDS            hop: BACH_HALHS - Experimental evidence at protein level: Swiss-Prot protein existence level 1. Light-driven anion pump. From Halobacterium halobium (strain shark).
   1660..2373    +  CDS            EGFP: EGFP is a basic (constitutively fluorescent) green fluorescent protein published in 1996, derived from Aequorea victoria. It is reported to be a rapidly-maturing weak dimer with moderate acid sensitivity.
   2431..3019    +  misc_feature   WPRE: woodchuck hepatitis virus posttranscriptional regulatory element
   3039..3515    +  polyA_signal   hGH poly(A) signal: human growth hormone polyadenylation signal
   3561..3701    +  repeat_region  AAV2 ITR: inverted terminal repeat of adeno-associated virus serotype 2 inverted
   3706..3757    -  misc_feature   bom (fragment): basis of mobility region from pBR322
   3776..4156    +  rep_origin     M13 ori (sequence partly withheld): M13 bacteriophage origin of replication; arrow indicates direction of (+) strand synthesis
   4232..4281    -  misc_feature   bom (fragment): basis of mobility region from pBR322
   4383..4418    -  CDS            rop (fragment): Rop protein, which maintains plasmids at low copy number; rop
   4513..4617    +  promoter       AmpR promoter: bla
   4618..5478    +  CDS            AmpR: β-lactamase; bla; confers resistance to ampicillin, carbenicillin, and related antibiotics
   5649..6237    +  rep_origin     ori: high-copy-number ColE1/pMB1/pBR322/pUC origin of replication
