[The description below was written by a language model from this plasmid's Addgene catalogue record and pLannotate feature annotations shown in this document.]
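Description:
pAAV-hsyn-Jaws-GFP-ER2 is an AAV transfer plasmid built on a pAAV backbone for neuron-targeted mammalian expression of the red-shifted optogenetic silencer Jaws. In bacteria it is maintained through a ColE1/pUC-type origin and selected with the β-lactamase (AmpR) gene. An M13 phage origin and small remnants of pBR322 bom and rop sequences are also annotated in the backbone. The catalogue lists it as low copy and notes that the backbone is prone to recombination, a common consequence of the repeated ITR structures. The catalogue gives a total size of 6351 bp, whereas the annotated depositor sequence is 6298 nt. The record does not explain this small discrepancy.

The payload lies between two AAV2 inverted terminal repeats, which provide the cis signals for replication and packaging of the cassette into AAV particles. The human synapsin I promoter drives neuron-specific transcription of the Jaws coding sequence. Jaws is a light-driven anion (chloride) pump of the halorhodopsin family, derived from the Haloarcula/Halobacterium salinarum strain Shark and carrying K200R and W214F substitutions. It is fused at its C terminus to EGFP for visualising expressing cells, followed by ER2. ER2 is listed in the catalogue as a C-terminal tag but is not separately annotated in the feature table; it is generally understood as an ER export motif that improves membrane trafficking. A WPRE and the human growth hormone polyadenylation signal follow, enhancing transcript stability and 3′ end processing. Short small t antigen and EF-1α core promoter fragments annotated upstream of hSyn are probably vestigial or spurious matches. The construct is intended for producing AAV for optical inhibition of neuronal activity with red light.
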