Addgene plasmid #65016: pAAV-hsyn-Jaws-GFP-ER2
Purpose: AAV-mediated expression of Jaws-ER2 under the human synapsin promoter
Depositing lab: Edward Boyden. Depositing organization: Massachusetts Institute of Technology. Publication: Noninvasive optical inhibition with a red-shifted microbial rhodopsin. Chuong AS, Miri ML, Busskamp V, Matthews GA, Acker LC, Sorensen AT, Young A, Klapoetke NC, Henninger MA, Kodandaramaiah SB, Ogawa M, Ramanlal SB, Bandler RC, Allen BD, Forest CR, Chow BY, Han X, Lin Y, Tye KM, Roska B, Cardin JA, Boyden ES. Nat Neurosci. 2014 Aug;17(8):1123-9. doi: 10.1038/nn.3752. Epub 2014 Jul 6. PubMed 24997763.
Backbone
  Vector backbone: pAAV
  Backbone size w/o insert (bp): 4695
  Total vector size (bp): 6351
  Vector type: Mammalian Expression, AAV
Growth in bacteria
  Bacterial resistance: Ampicillin, 100 μg/mL
  Growth temperature: 30°C
  Growth strain: Stbl3
  Growth instructions: Please note that this backbone is highly recombination prone and should be amplified in a rec- strain like Sure2 or Stbl3, and grown at 30 C using carbenicillin rather than ampicillin.
  Copy number: Low Copy
Gene/Insert
  Gene/Insert name: Jaws-GFP-ER2 (alt name: Jaws-ER2)
  Species: Haloarcula salinarum (strain Shark)
  Insert size (bp): 1584
  Mutation: K200R W214F
  GenBank ID: KM000927.1
  Promoter: human synapsin
  Tag / fusion protein: GFP (C terminal on insert); ER2 (C terminal on insert)
  Cloning method: Restriction Enzyme; 5′ cloning site BamHI (not destroyed); 3′ cloning site EcoRI (not destroyed)
  Sequencing primers: 5′ GCG AGG CGC GAG ATA G; 3′ CAA GGA GGA GAA AAT GAA AGC C
Terms and licenses: Academic/Nonprofit Terms; Industry Terms: Not Available to Industry
How to cite: pAAV-hsyn-Jaws-GFP-ER2 was a gift from Edward Boyden (Addgene plasmid # 65016 ; http://n2t.net/addgene:65016 ; RRID:Addgene_65016)
