>Addgene plasmid #65016 | pAAV-hsyn-Jaws-GFP-ER2 | addgene partial sequence | sequence record 115146 | WPRE-R 5'-CATAGCGTAAAAGGAGCAACA-3'
GTCAATCTTTCACAAATTTTGTAATCCAGAGGTTGATTATCGATAAGCTTTGTACGGAATTCCTATTACA
CTTCATTCTCGTAGCAGAATGCTACCTTGTACAGCTCGTCCATGCCGAGAGTGATCCCGGCGGCGGTCAC
GAACTCCAGCAGGACCATGTGATCGCGCTTCTCGTTGGGGTCTTTGCTCAGGGCGGACTGGGTGCTCAGG
TAGTGGTTGTCGGGCAGCAGCACGGGGCCGTCGCCGATGGGGGTGTTCTGCTGGTAGTGGTCGGCGAGCT
GCACGCTGCCGTCCTCGATGTTGTGGCGGATCTTGAAGTTCACCTTGATGCCGTTCTTCTGCTTGTCGGC
CATGATATAGACGTTGTGGCTGTTGTAGTTGTACTCCAGCTTGTGCCCCAGGATGTTGCCGTCCTCCTTG
AAGTCGATGCCCTTCAGCTCGATGCGGTTCACCAGGGTGTCGCCCTCGAACTTCACCTCGGCGCGGGTCT
TGTAGTTGCCGTCGTCCTTGAAGAAGATGGTGCGCTCCTGGACGTAGCCTTCGGGCATGGCGGACTTGAA
GAAGTCGTGCTGCTTCATGTGGTCGGGGTAGCGGCTGAAGCACTGCACGCCGTAGGTCAGGGTGGTCACG
AGGGTGGGCCAGGGCACGGGCAGCTTGCCGGTGGTGCAGATGAACTTCAGGGTCAGCTTGCCGTAGGTGG
CATCGCCCTCGCCCTCGCCGGACACGCTGAACTTGTGGCCGTTTACGTCGCCGTCCAGCTCGACCAGGAT
GGGCACCACCCCGGTGAACAGCTCCTCGCCCTTGCTCACTGCTACTACCGGTCGATCGTCGGCTGGAGCA
GCTCCTCCGGACCCGATTCCCATTCCACTCCCAGACACTGTGCCTTCATTGGCAGCCACCCATCTCAGCA
GCAGAAAGGCGAACACGTATTTAGCCAGGATGTCCAGTCCGGAGTATCCCCAGCTGGTCACTCCCACACT
CAGCAGGGCC
