>Addgene plasmid #65016 | pAAV-hsyn-Jaws-GFP-ER2 | addgene partial sequence | sequence record 115148 | pMH4-5 5'-gactcagcgctgcctcagtctg-3'
TCGTGTCGTGCCTGAGAGCGCAGTCGAGAGGATCCGCCACCATGACCGCCGTGAGCACCACAGCCACTAC
CGTGCTGCAGGCCACACAGAGCGACGTGCTGCAGGAGATCCAGTCCAACTTCCTGCTGAATAGCTCCATC
TGGGTGAACATTGCTCTGGCCGGAGTGGTCATCCTGCTGTTTGTGGCCATGGGGAGGGATCTGGAATCCC
CTAGAGCTAAGCTGATCTGGGTGGCCACAATGCTGGTGCCACTGGTGTCTATTTCTAGTTACGCTGGACT
GGCCAGTGGGCTGACTGTGGGCTTCCTGCAGATGCCACCTGGACACGCTCTGGCCGGACAGGAGGTGCTG
AGCCCATGGGGCCGGTATCTGACATGGACTTTCTCCACTCCCATGATCCTGCTGGCTCTGGGACTGCTGG
CCGACACCGATATTGCCAGCCTGTTCACCGCCATCACAATGGACATTGGCATGTGCGTGACAGGACTGGC
CGCTGCCCTGATCACTAGCTCCCATCTGCTGCGCTGGGTGTTCTACGGAATTTCTTGTGCTTTCTTTGTG
GCCGTGCTGTATGTGCTGCTGGTGCAGTGGCCAGCTGATGCTGAGGCTGCTGGGACCAGTGAAATCTTTG
GCACTCTGAGGATTCTGACCGTGGTGCTGTGGCTGGGGTACCCTATCCTGTTCGCTCTGGGCTCTGAGGG
AGTGGCCCTGCTGAGTGTGGGAGTGACCAGCTGGGGATACTCCGGACTGGACATCCTGGCTAAATACGTG
TTCGCCTTTCTGCTGCTGAGATGGGTGGCTGCCAATGAAGGCACAGTGTCTGGGAGTGGAATGGGAATCG
GGTCCGGAGGA
